Addgene plasmid #46174: pET15b/GgVcl 1-851 A50I mutation
Depositing lab: Susan Craig. Depositing organization: Johns Hopkins University and School of Medicine. Publication: A conformational switch in vinculin drives formation and dynamics of a talin-vinculin complex at focal adhesions. Cohen DM, Kutscher B, Chen H, Murphy DB, Craig SW. J Biol Chem. 2006 Jun 9;281(23):16006-15. Epub 2006 Apr 10. 10.1074/jbc.M600738200 PubMed 16608855.
Backbone
  Vector backbone: pET-15b
  Backbone manufacturer: EMD
  Backbone size w/o insert (bp): 5700
  Total vector size (bp): 8264
  Vector type: Bacterial Expression
Growth in bacteria
  Bacterial resistance: Ampicillin, 100 μg/mL
  Growth temperature: 37°C
  Growth strain: DH5alpha
  Copy number: High Copy
Gene/Insert
  Gene/Insert name: Vcl 1-851 A50I (alt names: Vinculin; Vcl)
  Species: G. gallus (chicken)
  Insert size (bp): 2559
  Mutation: aa 1-851 A50I mutation (talin binding domain mutant in vinculin head domain)
  GenBank ID: NM_205441.1
  Entrez Gene: VCL (a.k.a. VINC1)
  Promoter: T7
  Tag / fusion protein: His (N terminal on backbone)
  Cloning method: TOPO Cloning
  Sequencing primers: 5′ T7; 3′ T7 terminal
Terms and licenses: Academic/Nonprofit Terms; Industry Terms: Not Available to Industry
Depositor comments: See Addgene plasmid 46172 for wild-type cloning information. The A50I mutation was introduced by QuikChange mutagenesis (Stratagene).
How to cite: pET15b/GgVcl 1-851 A50I mutation was a gift from Susan Craig (Addgene plasmid # 46174 ; http://n2t.net/addgene:46174 ; RRID:Addgene_46174)
