[The description below was written by a language model from this plasmid's Addgene catalogue record and pLannotate feature annotations shown in this document.]
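Description:
pET15b/GgVcl 1-851 A50I mutation is a bacterial expression plasmid built on the pET-15b backbone for producing a recombinant fragment of chicken (Gallus gallus) vinculin in E. coli. It is maintained through a ColE1/pBR322-type origin and selected with ampicillin via the bla gene. The feature table also shows the pBR322-derived bom region and rop gene, although the catalogue entry lists the plasmid as high copy. Several short tetracycline-resistance fragments and a tet promoter are backbone remnants rather than a functional marker.

The insert encodes vinculin residues 1–851, corresponding to the head domain, and carries an A50I substitution described as a talin-binding mutant. The mutation was introduced by site-directed mutagenesis into a wild-type parent construct deposited separately. The automated annotation labels the coding region by homology to mouse vinculin, but the catalogue specifies the chicken gene. Expression is driven by a T7 promoter followed by a lac operator and the T7 gene 10 ribosome binding site, and transcription ends at the T7 terminator. The plasmid-borne lacI gene supplies repressor, so transcription is held off until IPTG is added in a host that provides T7 RNA polymerase. The protein is made with a backbone-encoded N-terminal His tag followed by a thrombin cleavage site, which permits metal-affinity purification and optional tag removal. The short "capTEV" and "SET1" fragment hits are probably the His-tag region and vector sequence next to the terminator, not genuine additional tags.

The associated publication concerns a conformational switch in vinculin and formation of talin–vinculin complexes at focal adhesions. This suggests use as a purified, talin-binding-deficient head domain for in vitro binding studies alongside the wild-type protein.
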