Features (pLannotate 1.2.2; 21 found; start..end, strand, type, name):
    104..208     +  promoter       AmpR promoter: bla
    209..1069    +  CDS            AmpR: β-lactamase; bla; confers resistance to ampicillin, carbenicillin, and related antibiotics
   1240..1828    +  rep_origin     ori: high-copy-number ColE1/pMB1/pBR322/pUC origin of replication
   2014..2156    -  misc_feature   bom: basis of mobility region from pBR322
   2258..2449    -  CDS            rop: Rop protein, which maintains plasmids at low copy number; rop
   2466..2846    +  CDS            YPB1_ECOLX: Protein predicted: Swiss-Prot protein existence level 4. From Escherichia coli.
   3088..3712    -  CDS            TcR (fragment): tetracycline efflux protein; tet; confers resistance to tetracycline
   3727..3748    -  protein_bind   CAP binding site: CAP binding activates transcription in the presence of cAMP. E. coli catabolite activator protein
   3761..4843    -  CDS            lacI: lac repressor; lacI; The lac repressor binds to the lac operator to inhibit transcription in E. coli. This inhibition can be relieved by adding lactose or isopropyl-β-D-thiogalactopyranoside (IPTG).
   4844..4921    -  promoter       lacI promoter: lacI
   4929..5208    -  CDS            TcR (fragment): tetracycline efflux protein; tet; confers resistance to tetracycline
   5230..5248    +  promoter       T7 promoter: promoter for bacteriophage T7 RNA polymerase
   5249..5273    +  protein_bind   lac operator: The lac repressor binds to the lac operator to inhibit transcription in E. coli. This inhibition can be relieved by adding lactose or isopropyl-β-D-thiogalactopyranoside (IPTG). lac repressor encoded by lacI
   5288..5310    +  RBS            RBS: efficient ribosome binding site from bacteriophage T7 gene 10 (Olins and Rangwala, 1989)
   5329..5345    +  CDS            capTEV™ (fragment): composite tag for in vivo biotinylation, TEV protease cleavage, and 6xHis tagging
   5356..5373    +  CDS            thrombin site: thrombin recognition and cleavage site
   5380..7932    +  CDS            Vcl (fragment): VINC_MOUSE - Experimental evidence at protein level: Swiss-Prot protein existence level 1. Actin filament (F-actin)-binding protein involved in cell- matrix adhesion and cell-cell adhesion. Regulates cell-surface E- cadherin expression and potentiates mechanosensing by the E-cadherin complex. May also play important roles in cell morphology and locomotion (By similarity). From Mus musculus (Mouse).
   7948..7997    +  CDS            SET1 (fragment): solubility-enhancement tag derived from T7 phage gene 10B
   8005..8052    +  terminator     T7 terminator: transcription terminator for bacteriophage T7 RNA polymerase
   8075..8179    -  CDS            TcR (fragment): tetracycline efflux protein; tet; confers resistance to tetracycline
   8227..8255    -  promoter       tet promoter: E. coli promoter for tetracycline efflux protein gene
>Addgene plasmid #46174 | pET15b/GgVcl 1-851 A50I mutation | depositor full sequence | sequence record 65065 | pET15b/GgVcl 1-851 A50I mutation sequence 8264 bps
TTCTTGAAGACGAAAGGGCCTCGTGATACGCCTATTTTTATAGGTTAATGTCATGATAATAATGGTTTCT
TAGACGTCAGGTGGCACTTTTCGGGGAAATGTGCGCGGAACCCCTATTTGTTTATTTTTCTAAATACATT
CAAATATGTATCCGCTCATGAGACAATAACCCTGATAAATGCTTCAATAATATTGAAAAAGGAAGAGTAT
GAGTATTCAACATTTCCGTGTCGCCCTTATTCCCTTTTTTGCGGCATTTTGCCTTCCTGTTTTTGCTCAC
CCAGAAACGCTGGTGAAAGTAAAAGATGCTGAAGATCAGTTGGGTGCACGAGTGGGTTACATCGAACTGG
ATCTCAACAGCGGTAAGATCCTTGAGAGTTTTCGCCCCGAAGAACGTTTTCCAATGATGAGCACTTTTAA
AGTTCTGCTATGTGGCGCGGTATTATCCCGTGTTGACGCCGGGCAAGAGCAACTCGGTCGCCGCATACAC
TATTCTCAGAATGACTTGGTTGAGTACTCACCAGTCACAGAAAAGCATCTTACGGATGGCATGACAGTAA
GAGAATTATGCAGTGCTGCCATAACCATGAGTGATAACACTGCGGCCAACTTACTTCTGACAACGATCGG
AGGACCGAAGGAGCTAACCGCTTTTTTGCACAACATGGGGGATCATGTAACTCGCCTTGATCGTTGGGAA
CCGGAGCTGAATGAAGCCATACCAAACGACGAGCGTGACACCACGATGCCTGCAGCAATGGCAACAACGT
TGCGCAAACTATTAACTGGCGAACTACTTACTCTAGCTTCCCGGCAACAATTAATAGACTGGATGGAGGC
GGATAAAGTTGCAGGACCACTTCTGCGCTCGGCCCTTCCGGCTGGCTGGTTTATTGCTGATAAATCTGGA
GCCGGTGAGCGTGGGTCTCGCGGTATCATTGCAGCACTGGGGCCAGATGGTAAGCCCTCCCGTATCGTAG
TTATCTACACGACGGGGAGTCAGGCAACTATGGATGAACGAAATAGACAGATCGCTGAGATAGGTGCCTC
ACTGATTAAGCATTGGTAACTGTCAGACCAAGTTTACTCATATATACTTTAGATTGATTTAAAACTTCAT
TTTTAATTTAAAAGGATCTAGGTGAAGATCCTTTTTGATAATCTCATGACCAAAATCCCTTAACGTGAGT
TTTCGTTCCACTGAGCGTCAGACCCCGTAGAAAAGATCAAAGGATCTTCTTGAGATCCTTTTTTTCTGCG
CGTAATCTGCTGCTTGCAAACAAAAAAACCACCGCTACCAGCGGTGGTTTGTTTGCCGGATCAAGAGCTA
CCAACTCTTTTTCCGAAGGTAACTGGCTTCAGCAGAGCGCAGATACCAAATACTGTCCTTCTAGTGTAGC
CGTAGTTAGGCCACCACTTCAAGAACTCTGTAGCACCGCCTACATACCTCGCTCTGCTAATCCTGTTACC
AGTGGCTGCTGCCAGTGGCGATAAGTCGTGTCTTACCGGGTTGGACTCAAGACGATAGTTACCGGATAAG
GCGCAGCGGTCGGGCTGAACGGGGGGTTCGTGCACACAGCCCAGCTTGGAGCGAACGACCTACACCGAAC
TGAGATACCTACAGCGTGAGCTATGAGAAAGCGCCACGCTTCCCGAAGGGAGAAAGGCGGACAGGTATCC
GGTAAGCGGCAGGGTCGGAACAGGAGAGCGCACGAGGGAGCTTCCAGGGGGAAACGCCTGGTATCTTTAT
AGTCCTGTCGGGTTTCGCCACCTCTGACTTGAGCGTCGATTTTTGTGATGCTCGTCAGGGGGGCGGAGCC
TATGGAAAAACGCCAGCAACGCGGCCTTTTTACGGTTCCTGGCCTTTTGCTGGCCTTTTGCTCACATGTT
CTTTCCTGCGTTATCCCCTGATTCTGTGGATAACCGTATTACCGCCTTTGAGTGAGCTGATACCGCTCGC
CGCAGCCGAACGACCGAGCGCAGCGAGTCAGTGAGCGAGGAAGCGGAAGAGCGCCTGATGCGGTATTTTC
TCCTTACGCATCTGTGCGGTATTTCACACCGCATATATGGTGCACTCTCAGTACAATCTGCTCTGATGCC
GCATAGTTAAGCCAGTATACACTCCGCTATCGCTACGTGACTGGGTCATGGCTGCGCCCCGACACCCGCC
AACACCCGCTGACGCGCCCTGACGGGCTTGTCTGCTCCCGGCATCCGCTTACAGACAAGCTGTGACCGTC
TCCGGGAGCTGCATGTGTCAGAGGTTTTCACCGTCATCACCGAAACGCGCGAGGCAGCTGCGGTAAAGCT
CATCAGCGTGGTCGTGAAGCGATTCACAGATGTCTGCCTGTTCATCCGCGTCCAGCTCGTTGAGTTTCTC
CAGAAGCGTTAATGTCTGGCTTCTGATAAAGCGGGCCATGTTAAGGGCGGTTTTTTCCTGTTTGGTCACT
GATGCCTCCGTGTAAGGGGGATTTCTGTTCATGGGGGTAATGATACCGATGAAACGAGAGAGGATGCTCA
CGATACGGGTTACTGATGATGAACATGCCCGGTTACTGGAACGTTGTGAGGGTAAACAACTGGCGGTATG
GATGCGGCGGGACCAGAGAAAAATCACTCAGGGTCAATGCCAGCGCTTCGTTAATACAGATGTAGGTGTT
CCACAGGGTAGCCAGCAGCATCCTGCGATGCAGATCCGGAACATAATGGTGCAGGGCGCTGACTTCCGCG
TTTCCAGACTTTACGAAACACGGAAACCGAAGACCATTCATGTTGTTGCTCAGGTCGCAGACGTTTTGCA
GCAGCAGTCGCTTCACGTTCGCTCGCGTATCGGTGATTCATTCTGCTAACCAGTAAGGCAACCCCGCCAG
CCTAGCCGGGTCCTCAACGACAGGAGCACGATCATGCGCACCCGTGGCCAGGACCCAACGCTGCCCGAGA
TGCGCCGCGTGCGGCTGCTGGAGATGGCGGACGCGATGGATATGTTCTGCCAAGGGTTGGTTTGCGCATT
CACAGTTCTCCGCAAGAATTGATTGGCTCCAATTCTTGGAGTGGTGAATCCGTTAGCGAGGTGCCGCCGG
CTTCCATTCAGGTCGAGGTGGCCCGGCTCCATGCACCGCGACGCAACGCGGGGAGGCAGACAAGGTATAG
GGCGGCGCCTACAATCCATGCCAACCCGTTCCATGTGCTCGCCGAGGCGGCATAAATCGCCGTGACGATC
AGCGGTCCAGTGATCGAAGTTAGGCTGGTAAGAGCCGCGAGCGATCCTTGAAGCTGTCCCTGATGGTCGT
CATCTACCTGCCTGGACAGCATGGCCTGCAACGCGGGCATCCCGATGCCGCCGGAAGCGAGAAGAATCAT
AATGGGGAAGGCCATCCAGCCTCGCGTCGCGAACGCCAGCAAGACGTAGCCCAGCGCGTCGGCCGCCATG
CCGGCGATAATGGCCTGCTTCTCGCCGAAACGTTTGGTGGCGGGACCAGTGACGAAGGCTTGAGCGAGGG
CGTGCAAGATTCCGAATACCGCAAGCGACAGGCCGATCATCGTCGCGCTCCAGCGAAAGCGGTCCTCGCC
GAAAATGACCCAGAGCGCTGCCGGCACCTGTCCTACGAGTTGCATGATAAAGAAGACAGTCATAAGTGCG
GCGACGATAGTCATGCCCCGCGCCCACCGGAAGGAGCTGACTGGGTTGAAGGCTCTCAAGGGCATCGGTC
GAGATCCCGGTGCCTAATGAGTGAGCTAACTTACATTAATTGCGTTGCGCTCACTGCCCGCTTTCCAGTC
GGGAAACCTGTCGTGCCAGCTGCATTAATGAATCGGCCAACGCGCGGGGAGAGGCGGTTTGCGTATTGGG
CGCCAGGGTGGTTTTTCTTTTCACCAGTGAGACGGGCAACAGCTGATTGCCCTTCACCGCCTGGCCCTGA
GAGAGTTGCAGCAAGCGGTCCACGCTGGTTTGCCCCAGCAGGCGAAAATCCTGTTTGATGGTGGTTAACG
GCGGGATATAACATGAGCTGTCTTCGGTATCGTCGTATCCCACTACCGAGATATCCGCACCAACGCGCAG
CCCGGACTCGGTAATGGCGCGCATTGCGCCCAGCGCCATCTGATCGTTGGCAACCAGCATCGCAGTGGGA
ACGATGCCCTCATTCAGCATTTGCATGGTTTGTTGAAAACCGGACATGGCACTCCAGTCGCCTTCCCGTT
CCGCTATCGGCTGAATTTGATTGCGAGTGAGATATTTATGCCAGCCAGCCAGACGCAGACGCGCCGAGAC
AGAACTTAATGGGCCCGCTAACAGCGCGATTTGCTGGTGACCCAATGCGACCAGATGCTCCACGCCCAGT
CGCGTACCGTCTTCATGGGAGAAAATAATACTGTTGATGGGTGTCTGGTCAGAGACATCAAGAAATAACG
CCGGAACATTAGTGCAGGCAGCTTCCACAGCAATGGCATCCTGGTCATCCAGCGGATAGTTAATGATCAG
CCCACTGACGCGTTGCGCGAGAAGATTGTGCACCGCCGCTTTACAGGCTTCGACGCCGCTTCGTTCTACC
ATCGACACCACCACGCTGGCACCCAGTTGATCGGCGCGAGATTTAATCGCCGCGACAATTTGCGACGGCG
CGTGCAGGGCCAGACTGGAGGTGGCAACGCCAATCAGCAACGACTGTTTGCCCGCCAGTTGTTGTGCCAC
GCGGTTGGGAATGTAATTCAGCTCCGCCATCGCCGCTTCCACTTTTTCCCGCGTTTTCGCAGAAACGTGG
CTGGCCTGGTTCACCACGCGGGAAACGGTCTGATAAGAGACACCGGCATACTCTGCGACATCGTATAACG
TTACTGGTTTCACATTCACCACCCTGAATTGACTCTCTTCCGGGCGCTATCATGCCATACCGCGAAAGGT
TTTGCGCCATTCGATGGTGTCCGGGATCTCGACGCTCTCCCTTATGCGACTCCTGCATTAGGAAGCAGCC
CAGTAGTAGGTTGAGGCCGTTGAGCACCGCCGCCGCAAGGAATGGTGCATGCAAGGAGATGGCGCCCAAC
AGTCCCCCGGCCACGGGGCCTGCCACCATACCCACGCCGAAACAAGCGCTCATGAGCCCGAAGTGGCGAG
CCCGATCTTCCCCATCGGTGATGTCGGCGATATAGGCGCCAGCAACCGCACCTGTGGCGCCGGTGATGCC
GGCCACGATGCGTCCGGCGTAGAGGATCGAGATCTCGATCCCGCGAAATTAATACGACTCACTATAGGGG
AATTGTGAGCGGATAACAATTCCCCTCTAGAAATAATTTTGTTTAACTTTAAGAAGGAGATATACCATGG
GCAGCAGCCATCATCATCATCATCACAGCAGCGGCCTGGTGCCGCGCGGCAGCCATATGATGCCCGTCTT
CCACACGCGCACCATCGAGAGCATCTTGGAGCCCGTGGCTCAGCAGATCTCCCACCTGGTCATCATGCAC
GAGGAGGGGGAGGTAGACGGCAAGGCCATCCCGGACCTCACCGCCCCCGTGTCGGCCGTGCAGGCCACTG
TCAGCAACCTGGTGCGGGTTGGAAAAGAAACTGTGCAGACAACAGAAGACCAGATCTTGAAAAGGGATAT
GCCACCAGCATTCATCAAAGTAGAGAATGCCTGCACCAAGCTCGTTCGAGCAGCCCAGATGCTGCAAGCA
GATCCTTATTCAGTACCAGCTCGTGACTACCTAATTGATGGATCAAGAGGCATCCTTTCTGGAACATCAG
ACTTACTTCTGACATTTGATGAAGCGGAGGTCCGTAAAATCATCCGTGTCTGCAAAGGAATATTGGAATA
TCTGACTGTGGCAGAAGTAGTAGAGACTATGGAGGATTTGGTGACATATACAAAGAATCTAGGGCCAGGA
ATGACAAAGATGGCGAAAATGATCGATGAGAGACAACAGGAATTAACTCATCAGGAACATAGGGTTATGC
TGGTGAACTCCATGAATACTGTGAAGGAGCTATTGCCTGTACTTATTTCAGCTATGAAGATCTTTGTAAC
CACAAAAAACACTAAAAGCCAGGGAATAGAAGAGGCCTTGAAAAATCGCAATTTCACAGTAGAGAAAATG
AGTGCTGAGATAAATGAAATAATCCGTGTATTACAACTCACTTCCTGGGATGAAGATGCCTGGGCCAGCA
AGGACACTGAAGCCATGAAAAGAGCTTTAGCCCTAATAGATTCAAAGATGAACCAGGCAAAAGGCTGGCT
GAGAGATCCAAACGCACCTCCAGGGGATGCTGGTGAGCAAGCAATAAGGCAGATCCTTGATGAAGCTGGA
AAAGCAGGAGAATTGTGTGCAGGCAAAGAACGCAGGGAGATTCTGGGAACATGCAAAACTTTGGGCCAAA
TGACTGATCAACTTGCTGATCTCCGAGCTAGAGGACAGGGTGCTACACCGATGGCAATGCAGAAGGCACA
GCAGGTGTCACAAGGCCTGGATTTGCTCACTGCAAAAGTGGAGAATGCAGCCCGGAAATTGGAGGCCATG
ACAAACTCTAAGCAGGCTATTGCAAAGAAGATTGATGCTGCTCAGAACTGGCTTGCGGATCCCAACGGCG
GAAGTGAAGGAGAAGAACACATTCGAGGAATTATGTCTGAAGCAAGGAAAGTTGCAGAATTGTGTGAGGA
GCCTAAAGAAAGAGATGATATCCTTCGCTCCTTGGGGGAAATCTCTGCTCTGACAGCTAAGCTGTCAGAT
CTGCGACGACATGGGAAAGGCGACTCTCCTGAGGCCCGTGCATTGGCCAAGCAAATAGCTACATCACTTC
AGAACTTACAGTCCAAAACAAACAGAGCTGTAGCAAATACTAGGCCAGTTAAAGCTGCTGTCCATTTGGA
GGGCAAGATTGAGCAAGCCCAGAGGTGGATAGATAATCCTACAGTTGATGATCGGGGAGTAGGCCAGGCA
GCAATTCGGGGTTTGGTTGCAGAAGGTCGTCGTCTAGCCAATGTCATGATGGGACCTTATCGTCAGGACC
TGCTTGCCAAATGTGACCGTGTAGACCAGCTGGCTGCTCAGCTTGCTGACCTTGCAGCAAGAGGGGAAGG
AGAGTCTCCTCAGGCTAGGGCAATTGCTGCTCAGCTTCAGGACTCCCTGAAGGATCTCAAAGCACGGATG
CAAGAAGCAATGACCCAGGAGGTGTCTGATGTTTTCAGTGACACTACAACCCCTATTAAGTTGTTAGCAG
TAGCAGCCACTGCTCCTTCTGATACTCCCAATAGAGAAGAGGTGTTTGAAGAAAGAGCAGCAAATTTTGA
AAACCATGCTGCTAGACTGGGAGCAACAGCAGAAAAAGCAGCTGCAGTTGGAACTGCTAATAAAACTACT
GTGGAAGGCATTCAGGCAACAGTCAAATCTGCAAGGGAGCTTACACCACAGGTAGTATCGGCTGCTCGAA
TCCTCCTGAGAAATCCTGGAAATCAAGCTGCTTATGAGCATTTTGAGACAATGAAAAACCAATGGATTGA
TAATGTAGAAAAGATGACAGGGCTGGTGGATGAGGCCATCGATACCAAGTCTCTGTTGGATGCATCAGAA
GAGGCTATTAAGAAGGATCTTGATAAATGCAAAGTTGCAATGGCCAATATGCAACCTCAGATGCTGGTAG
CTGGAGCCACCAGCATTGCTAGACGAGCGAACCGCATCCTGCTTGTGGCAAAACGGGAGGTTGAAAATTC
AGAAGACCCTAAATTCAGGGAGGCTGTTAAAGCAGCTTCTGATGAGCTGAGCAAAACCATATCACCGATG
GTAATGGATGCTAAAGCTGTAGCAGGAAATATCTCTGATCCTGGTTTGCAGAAGAGTTTCTTGGATTCTG
GATACAGGATTCTGGGAGCTGTGGCCAAAGTCAGAGAAGCCTTTCAGCCTCAGGAGCCAGACTTTCCCCC
TCCTCCTCCTGACCTAGAGCATTAACTCGAGGATCCGGCTGCTAACAAAGCCCGAAAGGAAGCTGAGTTG
GCTGCTGCCACCGCTGAGCAATAACTAGCATAACCCCTTGGGGCCTCTAAACGGGTCTTGAGGGGTTTTT
TGCTGAAAGGAGGAACTATATCCGGATATCCCGCAAGAGGCCCGGCAGTACCGGCATAACCAAGCCTATG
CCTACAGCATCCAGGGTGACGGTGCCGAGGATGACGATGAGCGCATTGTTAGATTTCATACACGGTGCCT
GACTGCGTTAGCAATTTAACTGTGATAAACTACCGCATTAAAGCTTATCGATGATAAGCTGTCAAACATG
AGAA
