>Addgene plasmid #46174 | pET15b/GgVcl 1-851 A50I mutation | addgene partial sequence | sequence record 66822 | T7 5'-TAATACGACTCACTATAGGG-3'
CCCTCTAGAAATAATTTTGTTTAACTTTAAGAAGGAGATATACCATGGGCAGCAGCCATCATCATCATCA
TCACAGCAGCGGCCTGGTGCCGCGCGGCAGCCATATGATGCCCGTCTTCCACACGCGCACCATCGAGAGC
ATCTTGGAGCCCGTGGCTCAGCAGATCTCCCACCTGGTCATCATGCACGAGGAGGGGGAGGTAGACGGCA
AGGCCATCCCGGACCTCACCGCCCCCGTGTCGGCCGTGCAGGCCATCGTCAGCAACCTGGTGCGGGTTGG
AAAAGAAACTGTGCAGACAACAGAAGACCAGATCTTGAAAAGGGATATGCCACCAGCATTCATCAAAGTA
GAGAATGCCTGCACCAAGCTCGTTCGAGCAGCCCAGATGCTGCAAGCAGATCCTTATTCAGTACCAGCTC
GTGACTACCTAATTGATGGATCAAGAGGCATCCTTTCTGGAACATCAGACTTACTTCTGACATTTGATGA
AGCGGAGGTCCGTAAAATCATCCGTGTCTGCAAAGGAATATTGGAATATCTGACTGTGGCAGAAGTAGTA
GAGACTATGGAGGATTTGGTGACATATACAAAGAATCTAGGGCCAGGAATGACAAAGATGGCGAAAATGA
TCGATGAGAGACAACAGGAATTAACTCATCAGGAACATAGGGTTATGCTGGTGAACTCCATGAATACTGT
GAAGGAGCTATTGCCTGTACTTATTTCAGCTATGAAGATCTTTGTAACCACAAAAAACACTAAAAGCCAG
GGAATAGAAGAGGCCTTGAAAAATCGCAATTTCACAGTAGAGAAAATGAGTGCTGAGATAAATGAAATAA
TCCGTGTATTACAACTCACTTCCTGGGATGAAGATGCCTGGGCCAGCAAGGACACTGAAGCCATGAAAAG
AGCTTTAGCCCTAATAGATTCAAAGATGAACCAGGCAAA
