>Addgene plasmid #46174 | pET15b/GgVcl 1-851 A50I mutation | addgene partial sequence | sequence record 66825 | T7term 5'-GCTAGTTATTGCTCAGCGG-3'
TCCTTTCGGGCTTTGTTAGCAGCCGGATCCTCGAGTTAATGCTCTAGGTCAGGAGGAGGAGGGGGAAAGT
CTGGCTCCTGAGGCTGAAAGGCTTCTCTGACTTTGGCCACAGCTCCCAGAATCCTGTATCCAGAATCCAA
GAAACTCTTCTGCAAACCAGGATCAGAGATATTTCCTGCTACAGCTTTAGCATCCATTACCATCGGTGAT
ATGGTTTTGCTCAGCTCATCAGAAGCTGCTTTAACAGCCTCCCTGAATTTAGGGTCTTCTGAATTTTCAA
CCTCCCGTTTTGCCACAAGCAGGATGCGGTTCGCTCGTCTAGCAATGCTGGTGGCTCCAGCTACCAGCAT
CTGAGGTTGCATATTGGCCATTGCAACTTTGCATTTATCAAGATCCTTCTTAATAGCCTCTTCTGATGCA
TCCAACAGAGACTTGGTATCGATGGCCTCATCCACCAGCCCTGTCATCTTTTCTACATTATCAATCCATT
GGTTTTTCATTGTCTCAAAATGCTCATAAGCAGCTTGATTTCCAGGATTTCTCAGGAGGATTCGAGCAGC
CGATACTACCTGTGGTGTAAGCTCCCTTGCAGATTTGACTGTTGCCTGAATGCCTTCCACAGTAGTTTTA
TTAGCAGTTCCAACTGCAGCTGCTTTTTCTGCTGTTGCTCCCAGTCTAGCAGCATGGTTTTCAAAATTTG
CTGCTCTTTCTTCAAACACCTCTTCTCTATTGGGAGTATCAGAAGGAGCAGTGGCTGCTACTGCTAACAA
CTTAATAGGGGTTGTAGTGTCACTGAAAACATCAGACACCTCCTGGGTCATTGCTTCTTGCATCCGCGCT
TTGAGATCCTTCAGGGAGTCCTGAAGCTGAGCAGCAATTGCCCTAGCCTGAGGAGACTCTCCTTCCCCTC
TTGCTGCAAGGTCAGCAAGCTG
